>Addgene plasmid #177031 | pEPQD0CM0765 | addgene full sequence | sequence record 348997 | Addgene NGS Result
CACCACAAGCGCCAGGGTTTTCCCAGTCACGACGTTGTAAAACGACGGCCAGTCATGCATAATCCGCACG
CATCTGGAATAAGGAAGTGCCATTCCGCCTGACCTAGGTCTCTAATGGGCAGCATTGATTCAACAAATGT
AGCCATGTCCAATTCTCCAGTTGGAGAATTTAAGCCACTTGAAGCTGAGGAATTCCGAAAACAAGCCCAT
CGTATGGTAGATTTCATAGCCGATTATTACAAAAATGTGGAAACATATCCGGTCCTTAGCGAAGTCGAAC
CTGGATATCTCCGAAAACGTATCCCCGAAACCGCTCCTTACCTCCCCGAACCACTTGACGACATCATGAA
AGATATTCAGAAGGATATTATCCCAGGAATGACAAATTGGATGAGCCCTAATTTTTATGCATTTTTTCCT
GCCACTGTTAGTTCAGCTGCCTTTTTAGGAGAAATGTTGTCTACTGCCCTAAATTCAGTAGGCTTTACTT
GGGTTTCTTCACCAGCCGCCACCGAATTAGAAATGATTGTTATGGATTGGTTGGCTCAGATCCTTAAACT
CCCCAAATCTTTCATGTTTTCAGGTACCGGTGGCGGCGTCATCCAAAACACCACTAGCGAGTCCATTCTT
TGTACAATCATTGCCGCCCGGGAAAGGGCCCTGGAGAAGCTCGGTCCCGATAGTATTGGAAAACTTGTCT
GTTACGGATCCGATCAAACCCATACCATGTTCCCCAAAACTTGCAAATTGGCGGGAATTTATCCGAATAA
TATTAGGTTAATACCTACGACCGTCGAAACGGATTTCGGCATCTCACCTCAAGTTCTACGAAAAATGGTC
GAGGATGACGTGGCGGCCGGATATGTACCGCTGTTCTTATGCGCTACCCTGGGTACCACCTCGACCACGG
CTACCGATCCTGTGGACTCACTTTCTGAAATCGCTAACGAGTTTGGTATTTGGATCCACGTGGATGCTGC
TTATGCGGGAAGCGCCTGTATATGTCCCGAGTTTAGACATTACTTGGATGGAATCGAACGAGTTGACTCA
CTGAGTCTGAGTCCACACAAATGGCTACTCGCTTACTTAGATTGCACTTGCTTGTGGGTCAAGCAACCAC
ATTTGTTACTAAGGGCACTCACTACGAATCCTGAGTATTTAAAAAATAAACAGAGTGATTTAGACAAAGT
TGTGGACTTCAAAAATTGGCAAATCGCAACGGGACGAAAATTTCGGTCGCTGAAACTTTGGCTCATTTTA
CGTAGCTATGGAGTTGTTAATTTACAGAGTCATATTCGTTCTGACGTCGCAATGGGCAAAATGTTCGAAG
AATGGGTTAGATCAGACTCCAGATTCGAAATTGTGGTACCGAGAAACTTTTCTCTTGTTTGTTTTAGATT
AAAACCTGACGTTTCGAGTTTACATGTAGAAGAAGTGAATAAGAAACTTTTGGACATGCTTAACTCGACG
GGACGAGTTTATATGACTCATACTATTGTGGGAGGCATATACATGCTAAGACTGGCTGTTGGCTCGTCAC
TAACTGAAGAACATCATGTACGCCGTGTTTGGGATTTGATTCAAAAATTAACCGATGATTTGCTCAAAGA
AGCTTGAGCTTCGAGACCTAGGCTAGGTGGAGGCTCAGTGATGATAAGTCTGCGATGGTGGATGCATGTG
TCATGGTCATAGCTGTTTCCTGTGTGAAATTGTTATCCGCTCAGAGGGCACAATCCTATTCCGCGCTATC
CGACAATCTCCAAGACATTAGGTGGAGTTCAGTTCGGCGTATGGCATATGTCGCTGGAAAGAACATGTGA
GCAAAAGGCCAGCAAAAGGCCAGGAACCGTAAAAAGGCCGCGTTGCTGGCGTTTTTCCATAGGCTCCGCC
CCCCTGACGAGCATCACAAAAATCGACGCTCAAGTCAGAGGTGGCGAAACCCGACAGGACTATAAAGATA
CCAGGCGTTTCCCCCTGGAAGCTCCCTCGTGCGCTCTCCTGTTCCGACCCTGCCGCTTACCGGATACCTG
TCCGCCTTTCTCCCTTCGGGAAGCGTGGCGCTTTCTCATAGCTCACGCTGTAGGTATCTCAGTTCGGTGT
AGGTCGTTCGCTCCAAGCTGGGCTGTGTGCACGAACCCCCCGTTCAGCCCGACCGCTGCGCCTTATCCGG
TAACTATCGTCTTGAGTCCAACCCGGTAAGACACGACTTATCGCCACTGGCAGCAGCCACTGGTAACAGG
ATTAGCAGAGCGAGGTATGTAGGCGGTGCTACAGAGTTCTTGAAGTGGTGGCCTAACTACGGCTACACTA
GAAGAACAGTATTTGGTATCTGCGCTCTGCTGAAGCCAGTTACCTTCGGAAAAAGAGTTGGTAGCTCTTG
ATCCGGCAAACAAACCACCGCTGGTAGCGGTGGTTTTTTTGTTTGCAAGCAGCAGATTACGCGCAGAAAA
AAAGGATCTCAAGAAGATCCTTTGATCTTTTCTACGGGGTCTGACGCTCTATTCAACAAAGCCGCCGTCC
CGTCAAGTCAGCGTAAATGGGTAGGGGGCTTCAAATCGTCCCCCCATACGATATAAGTTGTTACTAGTGC
TTGGATTCTCACCAATAAAAAACGCCCGGCGGCAACCGAGCGTTCTGAACAAATCCAGATGGAGTTCTGA
GGTCATTACTGGATCTATCAACAGGAGTCCAAGCGAGCTCGATATCAAATTACGCCCCGCCCTGCCACTC
ATCGCAGTACTGTTGTAATTCATTAAGCATTCTGCCGACATGGAAGCCATCACAAACGGCATGATGAACC
TGAATCGCCAGCGGCATCAGCACCTTGTCGCCTTGCGTATAATATTTGCCCATGGTGAAAACGGGGGCGA
AGAAGTTGTCCATATTGGCCACGTTTAAATCAAAACTGGTGAAACTCACCCAGGGATTGGCTGAGACGAA
AAACATATTCTCAATAAACCCTTTAGGGAAATAGGCCAGGTTTTCACCGTAACACGCCACATCTTGCGAA
TATATGTGTAGAAACTGCCGGAAATCGTCGTGGTATTCACTCCAGAGCGATGAAAACGTTTCAGTTTGCT
CATGGAAAACGGTGTAACAAGGGTGAACACTATCCCATATCACCAGCTCACCGTCTTTCATTGCCATACG
AAATTCCGGATGAGCATTCATCAGGCGGGCAAGAATGTGAATAAAGGCCGGATAAAACTTGTGCTTATTT
TTCTTTACGGTCTTTAAAAAGGCCGTAATATCCAGCTGAACGGTCTGGTTATAGGTACATTGAGCAACTG
ACTGAAATGCCTCAAAATGTTCTTTACGATGCCATTGGGATATATCAACGGTGGTATATCCAGTGATTTT
TTTCTCCATTTTAGCTTCCTTAGCTCCTGAAAATCTCGATAACTCAAAAAATACGCCCGGTAGTGATCTT
ATTTCATTATGGTGAAAGTTGGAACCTCTTACGTGCCGATCAACGTCTCATTGATACCTGAAACAAAACC
CATCGTACGGCCAAGGAAGTCTCCAATAACTGTGATC
Features (pLannotate 1.2.2; 6 found; start..end, strand, type, name):
     10..53      -  CDS            lacZα (fragment): LacZα fragment of β-galactosidase; lacZ fragment
    115..1614    +  CDS            TDC: TDC_CATRO - Experimental evidence at protein level: Swiss-Prot protein existence level 1. Catalyzes the decarboxylation of L-tryptophan to tryptamine and L-5-hydroxytryptophan to serotonin, respectively. From Catharanthus roseus (Madagascar periwinkle) (Vinca rosea).
   1874..2462    -  rep_origin     ori: high-copy-number ColE1/pMB1/pBR322/pUC origin of replication
   2595..2689    -  terminator     lambda t0 terminator: transcription terminator from phage lambda
   2713..3369    -  CDS            cat: CAT_ECOLX - Experimental evidence at protein level: Swiss-Prot protein existence level 1. This enzyme is an effector of chloramphenicol resistance in bacteria. From Escherichia coli. This protein is used as a marker in many commonly used cloning vectors, such as pACYC184.
   3370..3472    -  promoter       cat promoter: promoter of the E. coli cat gene encoding chloramphenicol acetyltransferase
