[The description below was written by a language model from this plasmid's Addgene catalogue record and pLannotate feature annotations shown in this document.]
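Description:
pEPQD0CM0765 is a Level 0 part plasmid for MoClo/Golden Gate assembly, built on the pTwist backbone and maintained in E. coli as a small (about 3.5 kb) high-copy construct. Propagation relies on a ColE1/pUC-type origin of replication, and selection is by chloramphenicol resistance. This is provided by a cat (chloramphenicol acetyltransferase) gene driven by its native cat promoter and followed by the phage lambda t0 terminator. A short remnant of lacZα is also annotated next to the insert. It appears to be a fragment only, not a functional screening cassette.

The payload is the coding sequence for tryptophan decarboxylase (TDC) from Catharanthus roseus (Madagascar periwinkle). This enzyme converts L-tryptophan to tryptamine, and 5-hydroxytryptophan to serotonin. The CDS includes its stop codon and has been domesticated, meaning all internal BpiI, BsaI, BsmBI and SapI recognition sites have been removed so that it is compatible with Type IIS cloning. An inverted pair of BsaI sites flanks the part. Digestion releases it with AATG and GCTT overhangs, the positions defined for a complete CDS in the Phytobrick standard.

The plasmid carries no promoter or terminator for the insert, so it is not an expression vector in its own right. It serves as a donor part to be combined with regulatory parts into higher-level transcriptional units. The associated work concerns reconstituting monoterpene indole alkaloid biosynthesis in Nicotiana benthamiana, so this part likely serves to supply the tryptamine-forming step in plant pathway engineering.
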