Addgene plasmid #177031: pEPQD0CM0765
Purpose: Level 0 CDS (with stop codon) part for MoClo assembly, AATG-GCTT
Depositing lab: Nicola Patron. Depositing organization: Earlham Institute. Publication: Reconstitution of monoterpene indole alkaloid biosynthesis in genome engineered Nicotiana benthamiana. Dudley QM, Jo S, Guerrero DAS, Chhetry M, Smedley MA, Harwood WA, Sherden NH, O'Connor SE, Caputi L, Patron NJ. Commun Biol. 2022 Sep 10;5(1):949. doi: 10.1038/s42003-022-03904-w. PubMed 36088516.
Backbone
  Vector backbone: pTwist
  Vector type: Synthetic Biology
Growth in bacteria
  Bacterial resistance: Chloramphenicol, 25 μg/mL
  Growth temperature: 37°C
  Growth strain: DH5alpha
  Copy number: High Copy
Gene/Insert
  Gene/Insert name: tryptophan decarboxylase
  Species: Catharanthus roseus (Madagascar periwinkle)
  Cloning method: Restriction Enzyme; 5′ cloning site Unknown (unknown if destroyed); 3′ cloning site Unknown (unknown if destroyed)
  Sequencing primers: 5′ TGTAAAACGACGGCCAGT; 3′ CAGGAAACAGCTATGACCATG
Terms and licenses: Academic/Nonprofit Terms; Industry Terms: Not Available to Industry
Depositor comments: Genbank accession: M25151, the CDS sequence has been domesticated (all endogenous BpiI, BsaI, BsmBI and SapI recognition sites removed) and are flanked by an inverted pair of BsaI recognition sites that produce overhangs compatible with the phytobrick assembly standard
How to cite: pEPQD0CM0765 was a gift from Nicola Patron (Addgene plasmid # 177031 ; http://n2t.net/addgene:177031 ; RRID:Addgene_177031)
